Addgene plasmid #211282: pBiT3.1-C_FBXW12:1-394
Purpose: Mammalian expression of full-length human FBXW12 isoform 2. C-terminal HiBiT tag.
Depositing lab: Cheryl Arrowsmith. Depositing organization: University of Toronto. Publication: A Target Class Ligandability Evaluation of WD40 Repeat-Containing Proteins. Ackloo S, Li F, Szewczyk M, Seitova A, Loppnau P, Zeng H, Xu J, Ahmad S, Arnautova YA, Baghaie AJ, Beldar S, Bolotokova A, Centrella PA, Chau I, Clark MA, Cuozzo JW, Dehghani-Tafti S, Disch JS, Dong A, Dumas A, Feng JA, Ghiabi P, Gibson E, Gilmer J, Goldman B, Green SR, Guie MA, Guilinger JP, Harms N, Herasymenko O, Houliston S, Hutchinson A, Kearnes S, Keefe AD, Kimani SW, Kramer T, Kutera M, Kwak HA, Lento C, Li Y, Liu J, Loup J, Machado RAC, Mulhern CJ, Perveen S, Righetto GL, Riley P, Shrestha S, Sigel EA, Silva M, Sintchak MD, Slakman BL, Taylor RD, Thompson J, Torng W, Underkoffler C, von Rechenberg M, Walsh RT, Watson I, Wilson DJ, Wolf E, Yadav M, Yazdi AK, Zhang J, Zhang Y, Santhakumar V, Edwards AM, Barsyte-Lovejoy D, Schapira M, Brown PJ, Halabelian L, Arrowsmith CH. J Med Chem. 2025 Jan 23;68(2):1092-1112. doi: 10.1021/acs.jmedchem.4c02010. Epub 2024 Nov 4. PubMed 39495097.
Backbone
  Vector backbone: pBiT3.1-C
  Backbone manufacturer: Promega
  Vector type: Mammalian Expression
  Selectable markers: Neomycin (select with G418)
Growth in bacteria
  Bacterial resistance: Kanamycin, 50 μg/mL
  Growth temperature: 37°C
  Growth strain: DH5alpha
  Copy number: High Copy
Gene/Insert
  Gene/Insert name: FBXW12 :M1-T394
  Species: H. sapiens (human)
  Insert size (bp): 1182
  Mutation: isoform 2
  Entrez Gene: FBXW12 (a.k.a. FBW12, FBXO12, FBXO35, MGC120385, MGC120386, MGC120387)
  Promoter: CMV
  Tag / fusion protein: GSSGGSSGVSGWRLFKKIS (C terminal on insert)
  Cloning method: Ligation Independent Cloning
  Sequencing primers: 5′ T7; 3′ TTGCTCAGCGGTGGCAGCAG
Resource information
  A portion of this plasmid was derived from a plasmid made by: Mammalian Gene Collection (BC101304)
Terms and licenses: Academic/Nonprofit Terms; Industry Terms: Not Available to Industry
Depositor comments: 5' Cloning Site: EcoR1 (not destroyed), 3' Cloning Site: Xho1 (not destroyed).
How to cite: pBiT3.1-C_FBXW12:1-394 was a gift from Cheryl Arrowsmith (Addgene plasmid # 211282 ; http://n2t.net/addgene:211282 ; RRID:Addgene_211282)
