[The description below was written by a language model from this plasmid's Addgene catalogue record and pLannotate feature annotations shown in this document.]
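Description:
pBiT3.1-C_FBXW12:1-394 is a mammalian expression plasmid built on the Promega pBiT3.1-C backbone and carrying full-length human FBXW12 isoform 2 (residues M1 to T394, a 1,182 bp insert). The coding sequence was derived from a Mammalian Gene Collection clone and inserted by ligation-independent cloning between EcoRI and XhoI sites, both of which are retained. FBXW12 is an F-box/WD40-repeat protein annotated as a substrate-recognition component of SCF-type E3 ubiquitin ligase complexes. Transcription is driven by the CMV immediate-early enhancer and promoter, followed by a chimeric β-globin/immunoglobulin intron that promotes efficient mRNA processing, and it ends at an SV40 polyadenylation signal. A T7 promoter upstream of the insert also serves as a sequencing primer site. The open reading frame is fused at its C terminus, through a flexible glycine-serine linker, to the short HiBiT peptide. This peptide complements the LgBiT fragment to reconstitute NanoLuc luciferase activity, so the tagged protein can be quantified by luminescence.

The plasmid replicates in E. coli from a high-copy ColE1/pUC-type origin and is selected with kanamycin through a neo (nptII) gene under the bacterial EM7 promoter, with a loxP site just upstream. The catalogue lists neomycin/G418 as the mammalian selectable marker. However, the feature table also shows an SV40 promoter-driven blasticidin S deaminase cassette with a synthetic poly(A) signal, and it shows no obvious eukaryotic promoter directly ahead of neo, so the record is ambiguous about which mammalian selection works. The small "SET1" and large T antigen fragment annotations are probably incidental matches. The construct comes from a study evaluating the ligandability of WD40-repeat proteins, and the HiBiT tag suits it to luminescence-based measurement of FBXW12 levels in cells.
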