Features (pLannotate 1.2.2; 17 found; start..end, strand, type, name):
     24..105     -  polyA_signal   SV40 poly(A) signal: SV40 polyadenylation signal
    128..211     -  CDS            large T antigen (fragment): large T antigen from SV40 (simian virus 40)
    276..641     +  enhancer       CMV enhancer: human cytomegalovirus immediate early enhancer
    643..842     +  promoter       CMV promoter: human cytomegalovirus (CMV) immediate early promoter
    981..1113    +  intron         chimeric intron: chimera between introns from human β-globin and immunoglobulin heavy chain genes
   1157..1175    +  promoter       T7 promoter: promoter for bacteriophage T7 RNA polymerase
   1243..2424    +  CDS            FBXW12 (fragment): FBW12_HUMAN - Also known as FBW12, FBXO12, FBXO35. Experimental evidence at transcript level: Swiss-Prot protein existence level 2. Substrate-recognition component of the SCF (SKP1-CUL1-F-box protein)-type E3 ubiquitin ligase complex. From Homo sapiens (Human).
   2520..2547    +  CDS            SET1 (fragment): solubility-enhancement tag derived from T7 phage gene 10B
   2573..2694    -  polyA_signal   SV40 poly(A) signal: SV40 polyadenylation signal
   2717..2785    -  CDS            large T antigen (fragment): large T antigen from SV40 (simian virus 40)
   2809..2842    +  protein_bind   loxP: Cre-mediated recombination occurs in the 8-bp core sequence (GCATACAT). Cre recombinase
   2852..2899    +  promoter       EM7 promoter: synthetic bacterial promoter&nbsp
   2931..3722    +  CDS            neo: KKA2_KLEPN - Also known as kan, nptII. Experimental evidence at protein level: Swiss-Prot protein existence level 1. Resistance to kanamycin, neomycin, paromomycin, ribostamycin, butirosin and gentamicin B. From Klebsiella pneumoniae.
   3883..4471    -  rep_origin     ori: high-copy-number ColE1/pMB1/pBR322/pUC origin of replication
   4597..4645    -  polyA_signal   poly(A) signal: synthetic polyadenylation signal
   4669..5067    -  CDS            BSD: blasticidin S deaminase; Aspergillus terreus BSD; confers resistance to blasticidin
   5098..5455    -  promoter       SV40 promoter: SV40 enhancer and early promoter
>Addgene plasmid #211282 | pBiT3.1-C_FBXW12:1-394 | addgene full sequence | sequence record 423430 | Addgene NGS Result
AAGACGCGTTAATTAAGACGTCGGCAGTGAAAAAAATGCTTTATTTGTGAAATTTGTGATGCTATTGCTT
TATTTGTAACCATTATAAGCTGCAATAAACAAGTTAACAACAACAATTGCATTCATTTTATGTTTCAGGT
TCAGGGGGAGGTGTGGGAGGTTTTTTAAAGCAAGTAAAACCTCTACAAATGTGGTATGGCTGATTATGAT
CCGCGGCCGCAATACGTCGACGTTATCAGCTGACTTCGTACGAGAGCCTAGGATTATGGCGCGCCACTAG
TTATTAATAGTAATCAATTACGGGGTCATTAGTTCATAGCCCATATATGGAGTTCCGCGTTACATAACTT
ACGGTAAATGGCCCGCCTGGCTGACCGCCCAACGACCCCCGCCCATTGACGTCAATAATGACGTATGTTC
CCATAGTAACGCCAATAGGGACTTTCCATTGACGTCAATGGGTGGAGTATTTACGGTAAACTGCCCACTT
GGCAGTACATCAAGTGTATCATATGCCAAGTCCGCCCCCTATTGACGTCAATGACGGTAAATGGCCCGCC
TGGCATTATGCCCAGTACATGACCTTACGGGACTTTCCTACTTGGCAGTACATCTACGTATTAGTCATCG
CTATTACCATGGTGATGCGGTTTTGGCAGTACACCAATGGGCGTGGATAGCGGTTTGACTCACGGGGATT
TCCAAGTCTCCACCCCATTGACGTCAATGGGAGTTTGTTTTGGCACCAAAATCAACGGGACTTTCCAAAA
TGTCGTAATAACCCCGCCCCGTTGACGCAAATGGGCGGTAGGCGTGTACGGTGGGAGGTCTATATAAGCA
GAGCTGGTTTAGTGAACCGTCAGATCACTAGAATCTTTATTGCGGTAGTTTATCACAGTTAAATTGCTAA
CGCAGTCAGTGCTTCTGACACAACAGTCTCGAACTTAAGCTGCAGAAGTTGGTCGTGAGGCACTGGGCAG
GTAAGTATCAAGGTTACAAGACAGGTTTAAGGAGACCAATAGAAACTGGGCTTGTCGAGACAGAGAAGAC
TCTTGCGTTTCTGATAGGCACCTATTGGTCTTACTGACATCCACTTTGCCTTTCTCTCCACAGGTGTCCA
CTCCCAGTTCAATTACAGCTCTTAAGGCTAGAGTATTAATACGACTCACTATAGGGGCGATCGCAACAAG
CTTCGGGAAGATCTGGAGCTAGCGGCGGGGGATCCGGTGGGAATTCGACACCATGGAGATCCGATTGCCT
GACTTAGCTTTGAAGCGAATCTTCTCTTTCCTGGACCTGTTCGGCTTGCTGCAGGTTTCCCAGGTGAACA
AGCATTGGAATAGGATTGCAGACAGTGATTACCTGTGGAGGTCACTATCTCTGCAGAGATGGGACTGCAG
CAACTTCACCAATCAACACCTGGGCACACACACATGGAAGCAATTTTTCCTGCATCAAAGAAGGAAGGAG
CTTCGGTTGGCATTGGCACAGCCGCATAACTTTATCTACAAAGTAACTAAGAACATCGCATTTGAGACGG
AGTTGGCTTATCTCTCAGGAAATAGACTTACAGTGGATGAACAGGAGAAATCAATCATTTGTAGTGTATC
TCCAAAGCAAGAGCTTTGTGCCTGGGATGTGCAAGAGGTTGGCGATGCTGCAGGTGACATCTACACATTT
ACACTGCCTGGGTTAAGAGATGTTTCTAAAGTTACTGCATTTCAATATGGTATTGTACTTCTACACTGCT
CTCCTGACAAGAAATGGGTATTTGCATGTGGGACATACAGTCGTACCTTGCCACAGGTATTCCTCACAGA
GTCCTTACTGAGACCATCAGAAGGCAGTGTTCCTCTGTCTACCTTTCTCCCACATAAATTATGTGCCAGC
GCCTGCTGGACCCCAAAGGTGAAAAACAGGATAACACTGATGTCCCAAAGTAGCACTGGAAAAAAGACAG
AATTTATCACCTTTGATCTAACAACCAAGAAGACTGGAGGCCAAACAGTCATCCAAGCATATGAGATCGC
AAGTTTCCAGGTGGCAGCTCATCTGAAGTGCCCTATCTGGATGGGAGCCAGTGATGGATATATGATTGTC
TTTACCAGTGGACCATACTTGTTACTCTTCAGCATCACTGGCTTCCTGCTGCAACGATTTGAGGACCATC
AGGCAGCCATCAACAACTTCTGGGTGGATCCTTGCTATGTGCTCACCACATCCGAGAACTCTGTGCACGT
GTACATGTGGGAAGAAGGAGGCCGCCATCCATACCTCAGGAGCTGCTGTCACCTGGAAAACACGTGGCAT
GATCACACAACAGACAGCTGCATCTCCAGTGTGATGTGTGATAATGCAAGCATAGTACTTAGGGTGAGGA
AAGTAAGTGACTCCAGCATTCTGGTGATGTATTCTTTGAATACGGGCTCGAGCGGTGGGAGCTCCGGTGT
GAGCGGCTGGCGGCTGTTCAAGAAGATTAGCTAAGTTTAAACGGCCGCGACTCTAGACTGCAGGCATGCA
AGCTGATTTGGCTGCTGCCACCGCTGAGCAAGGCCGCTTCGAGCAGACATGATAAGATACATTGATGAGT
TTGGACAAACCACAACTAGAATGCAGTGAAAAAAATGCTTTATTTGTGAAATTTGTGATGCTATTGCTTT
ATTTGTAACCATTATAAGCTGCAATAAACAAGTTAACAACAACAATTGCATTCATTTTATGTTTCAGGTT
CAGGGGGAGATGTGGGAGGTTTTTTTAAGCAAGTAAAACCTCTACAAATGTGGTAAAATCTTAATTAAGA
CTTCTAATATAACTTCGTATAGCATACATTATACGAAGTTATGGTTCCACTGTTGACAATTAATCATCGG
CATAGTATATCGGCATAGTATAATACGACAAGGTGAGGAACTAAACCCAGGAGGCAGATCATGATTGAAC
AAGATGGATTGCACGCAGGTTCTCCGGCCGCTTGGGTGGAGAGGCTATTCGGCTATGACTGGGCACAACA
GACAATCGGCTGCTCTGATGCCGCCGTGTTCCGGCTGTCAGCGCAGGGGCGCCCGGTTCTTTTTGTCAAG
ACCGACCTGTCCGGTGCCCTGAATGAACTGCAGGACGAGGCAGCGCGGCTATCGTGGCTGGCCACGACGG
GCGTTCCTTGCGCAGCTGTGCTCGACGTTGTCACTGAAGCGGGAAGGGACTGGCTGCTATTGGGCGAAGT
GCCGGGGCAGGATCTCCTGTCATCTCACCTTGCTCCTGCCGAGAAAGTATCCATCATGGCTGATGCAATG
CGGCGGCTGCATACGCTTGATCCGGCTACCTGCCCATTCGACCACCAAGCGAAACATCGCATCGAGCGAG
CACGTACTCGGATGGAAGCCGGTCTTGTCGATCAGGATGATCTGGACGAAGAGCATCAGGGGCTCGCGCC
AGCCGAACTGTTCGCCAGGCTCAAGGCGCGCATGCCCGACGGCGAGGATCTCGTCGTGACCCATGGCGAT
GCCTGCTTGCCGAATATCATGGTGGAAAATGGCCGCTTTTCTGGATTCATCGACTGTGGCCGGCTGGGTG
TGGCGGACCGCTATCAGGACATAGCGTTGGCTACCCGTGATATTGCTGAAGAGCTTGGCGGCGAATGGGC
TGACCGCTTCCTCGTGCTTTACGGTATCGCCGCTCCCGATTCGCAGCGCATCGCCTTCTATCGCCTTCTT
GACGAGTTCTTCTGATTCGAAATGACCGACCAAGCGACGCCCAACCGGTATCAGCTCACTCAAAGGCGGT
AATACGGTTATCCACAGAATCAGGGGATAACGCAGGAAAGAACATGTGAGCAAAAGGCCAGCAAAAGGCC
AGGAACCGTAAAAAGGCCGCGTTGCTGGCGTTTTTCCATAGGCTCCGCCCCCCTGACGAGCATCACAAAA
ATCGACGCTCAAGTCAGAGGTGGCGAAACCCGACAGGACTATAAAGATACCAGGCGTTTCCCCCTGGAAG
CTCCCTCGTGCGCTCTCCTGTTCCGACCCTGCCGCTTACCGGATACCTGTCCGCCTTTCTCCCTTCGGGA
AGCGTGGCGCTTTCTCATAGCTCACGCTGTAGGTATCTCAGTTCGGTGTAGGTCGTTCGCTCCAAGCTGG
GCTGTGTGCACGAACCCCCCGTTCAGCCCGACCGCTGCGCCTTATCCGGTAACTATCGTCTTGAGTCCAA
CCCGGTAAGACACGACTTATCGCCACTGGCAGCAGCCACTGGTAACAGGATTAGCAGAGCGAGGTATGTA
GGCGGTGCTACAGAGTTCTTGAAGTGGTGGCCTAACTACGGCTACACTAGAAGGACAGTATTTGGTATCT
GCGCTCTGCTGAAGCCAGTTACCTTCGGAAAAAGAGTTGGTAGCTCTTGATCCGGCAAACAAACCACCGC
TGGTAGCGGTGGTTTTTTTGTTTGCAAGCAGCAGATTACGCGCAGAAAAAAAGGATTTCAAGAAGATCCT
TTGATCTTTTCTACGGGGTCTGACGCTCAGTGGAACGAAAACTCACGTTAAGGGATTTTGGTCATGAGAT
TATCAAAAAGGATCTTCACCTAGATCCTTTTATAGTCCGGAATCGTCACACAAAAAACCAACACACAGAT
GTAATGAAAATAAAGATATTTTATTGCGGCCATCGTGATGGCTAGAGTTTAGCCCTCCCACACATAACCA
GAGGGCAGCAATTCACGAATCCCAACTGCCGTCGGCTGTCCATCACTGTCCTTCACTATGGCTTTGATCC
CAGGATGCAGATCGAGAAGCACCTGTCGGCACCGTCCGCAGGGGCTCAAGATGCCCCTGTTCTCATTTCC
GATCGCGACGATACAAGTCAGGTTGCCAGCTGCCGCAGCAGCAGCAGTGCCCAGCACCACGAGTTCTGCA
CAAGGTCCCCCAGTAAAATGATATACATTGACACCAGTGAAGATGCGGCCGTCGCTAGAGAGAGCTGCGC
TGGCGACGCTGTAGTCTTCAGAGATGGGGATGCTGTTGATTGTAGCCGTTGCTCTTTCAATGAGGGTGGA
TTCTTCTTGAGACAAAGGCTTGGCCATGGTGGCGCTAGTGTCAGAAGAATCGAGCTTTTTGCAAAAGCCT
AGGCCTCCAAAAAAGCCTCCTCACTACTTCTGGAATAGCTCAGAGGCCGAGGCGGCCTCGGCCTCTGCAT
AAATAAAAAAAATTAGTCAGCCATGGGGCGGAGAATGGGCGGAACTGGGCGGAGTTAGGGGCGGGATGGG
CGGAGTTAGGGGCGGGACTATGGTTGCTGACTAATTGAGATGCATGCTTTGCATACTTCTGCCTGCTGGG
GAGCCTGGGGACTTTCCACACCTGGTTGCTGACTAATTGAGATGCATGCTTTGCATACTTCTGCCTGCTG
GGGAGCCTGGGGACTTTCCACACCCTAACTGACACACATTCCACAGCTGGTTCTTTCCGCCTCAGAAGGT
ACCTAACCAAGTTCCTCTTTCAGAGGTTATTTCAGGCCATGGTGCTGCGC
