>Addgene plasmid #211282 | pBiT3.1-C_FBXW12:1-394 | depositor partial sequence | sequence record 412042 | Insert sequence
ATGGAGATCCGATTGCCTGACTTAGCTTTGAAGCGAATCTTCTCTTTCCTGGACCTGTTCGGCTTGCTGC
AGGTTTCCCAGGTGAACAAGCATTGGAATAGGATTGCAGACAGTGATTACCTGTGGAGGTCACTATCTCT
GCAGAGATGGGACTGCAGCAACTTCACCAATCAACACCTGGGCACACACACATGGAAGCAATTTTTCCTG
CATCAAAGAAGGAAGGAGCTTCGGTTGGCATTGGCACAGCCGCATAACTTTATCTACAAAGTAACTAAGA
ACATCGCATTTGAGACGGAGTTGGCTTATCTCTCAGGAAATAGACTTACAGTGGATGAACAGGAGAAATC
AATCATTTGTAGTGTATCTCCAAAGCAAGAGCTTTGTGCCTGGGATGTGCAAGAGGTTGGCGATGCTGCA
GGTGACATCTACACATTTACACTGCCTGGGTTAAGAGATGTTTCTAAAGTTACTGCATTTCAATATGGTA
TTGTACTTCTACACTGCTCTCCTGACAAGAAATGGGTATTTGCATGTGGGACATACAGTCGTACCTTGCC
ACAGGTATTCCTCACAGAGTCCTTACTGAGACCATCAGAAGGCAGTGTTCCTCTGTCTACCTTTCTCCCA
CATAAATTATGTGCCAGCGCCTGCTGGACCCCAAAGGTGAAAAACAGGATAACACTGATGTCCCAAAGTA
GCACTGGAAAAAAGACAGAATTTATCACCTTTGATCTAACAACCAAGAAGACTGGAGGCCAAACAGTCAT
CCAAGCATATGAGATCGCAAGTTTCCAGGTGGCAGCTCATCTGAAGTGCCCTATCTGGATGGGAGCCAGT
GATGGATATATGATTGTCTTTACCAGTGGACCATACTTGTTACTCTTCAGCATCACTGGCTTCCTGCTGC
AACGATTTGAGGACCATCAGGCAGCCATCAACAACTTCTGGGTGGATCCTTGCTATGTGCTCACCACATC
CGAGAACTCTGTGCACGTGTACATGTGGGAAGAAGGAGGCCGCCATCCATACCTCAGGAGCTGCTGTCAC
CTGGAAAACACGTGGCATGATCACACAACAGACAGCTGCATCTCCAGTGTGATGTGTGATAATGCAAGCA
TAGTACTTAGGGTGAGGAAAGTAAGTGACTCCAGCATTCTGGTGATGTATTCTTTGAATACG
